Addgene plasmid #83912: pET30-2-GPD1L
Purpose: stable overexpression
Depositing lab: David Sabatini. Depositing organization: Whitehead Institute for Biomedical Research. Publication: A PHGDH inhibitor reveals coordination of serine synthesis and one-carbon unit fate. Pacold ME, Brimacombe KR, Chan SH, Rohde JM, Lewis CA, Swier LJ, Possemato R, Chen WW, Sullivan LB, Fiske BP, Cho S, Freinkman E, Birsoy K, Abu-Remaileh M, Shaul YD, Liu CM, Zhou M, Koh MJ, Chung H, Davidson SM, Luengo A, Wang AQ, Xu X, Yasgar A, Liu L, Rai G, Westover KD, Vander Heiden MG, Shen M, Gray NS, Boxer MB, Sabatini DM. Nat Chem Biol. 2016 Jun;12(6):452-8. doi: 10.1038/nchembio.2070. Epub 2016 Apr 25. PubMed 27110680.
Backbone
  Vector backbone: pET30-2
  Backbone size w/o insert (bp): 5647
  Total vector size (bp): 6730
  Vector type: Bacterial Expression
Growth in bacteria
  Bacterial resistance: Ampicillin, 100 μg/mL
  Growth temperature: 37°C
  Growth strain: DH5alpha
  Copy number: Unknown
Gene/Insert
  Gene/Insert name: glycerol-3-phosphate dehydrogenase 1-like (alt name: GPD1L)
  Species: H. sapiens (human)
  Insert size (bp): 1083
  GenBank ID: NM_015141.3
  Entrez Gene: GPD1L (a.k.a. GPD1-L)
  Promoter: T7
  Tag / fusion protein: 6x His tags (N terminal on insert)
  Cloning method: Restriction Enzyme; 5′ cloning site NdeI (unknown if destroyed); 3′ cloning site BamHI (unknown if destroyed)
  Sequencing primers: 5′ T7 Promoter; 3′ T7 Terminator
Terms and licenses: Academic/Nonprofit Terms; Industry Terms: Not Available to Industry
How to cite: pET30-2-GPD1L was a gift from David Sabatini (Addgene plasmid # 83912 ; http://n2t.net/addgene:83912 ; RRID:Addgene_83912)
