[The description below was written by a language model from this plasmid's Addgene catalogue record and pLannotate feature annotations shown in this document.]
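Description:
pET30-2-GPD1L is a bacterial expression plasmid of 6,730 bp built on the pET30-2 backbone for producing human glycerol-3-phosphate dehydrogenase 1-like protein (GPD1L) in E. coli. It replicates from a ColE1/pMB1-type origin. The pBR322-derived bom region and the rop gene are also present, and rop normally holds copy number down, although the record lists copy number as unknown. Selection is by ampicillin through the bla (AmpR) gene and its own promoter. Several fragments of the tetracycline efflux gene and its promoter are scattered through the backbone. These appear to be non-functional remnants of a pBR322 ancestor, and tetracycline is not listed as a selection.

The 1,083 bp insert was cloned by restriction enzymes between NdeI and BamHI sites. The annotated GPD1L coding sequence follows a short N-terminal 6xHis tag, which the annotation software matched as a fragment of a composite His/TEV tag. Transcription is driven by a T7 promoter immediately followed by a lac operator and ends at a T7 terminator. A short region between the gene and the terminator is annotated as a fragment of a T7 gene 10-derived sequence. The plasmid also carries lacI with its promoter, so the lac repressor keeps the cassette off until IPTG is added, and expression requires a host that supplies T7 RNA polymerase.

The catalogue purpose reads "stable overexpression", but the vector type and parts indicate inducible production of His-tagged recombinant GPD1L, suitable for nickel-affinity purification and enzymatic study. It was deposited in connection with work on a PHGDH inhibitor and serine synthesis. The record does not state the protein's specific role in that study.
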