Features (pLannotate 1.2.2; 19 found; start..end, strand, type, name):
     20..38      +  promoter       T7 promoter: promoter for bacteriophage T7 RNA polymerase
     39..63      +  protein_bind   lac operator: The lac repressor binds to the lac operator to inhibit transcription in E. coli. This inhibition can be relieved by adding lactose or isopropyl-β-D-thiogalactopyranoside (IPTG). lac repressor encoded by lacI
    115..131     +  CDS            capTEV™ (fragment): composite tag for in vivo biotinylation, TEV protease cleavage, and 6xHis tagging
    142..1188    +  CDS            GPD1L: GPD1L_HUMAN - Also known as KIAA0089. Experimental evidence at protein level: Swiss-Prot protein existence level 1. Plays a role in regulating cardiac sodium current; decreased enzymatic activity with resulting increased levels of glycerol 3- phosphate activating the DPD1L-dependent SCN5A phosphorylation pathway, may ultimately lead to decreased sodium current; cardiac sodium current may also be reduced due to alterations of NAD(H) balance induced by DPD1L. From Homo sapiens (Human).
   1199..1248    +  CDS            SET1 (fragment): solubility-enhancement tag derived from T7 phage gene 10B
   1256..1303    +  terminator     T7 terminator: transcription terminator for bacteriophage T7 RNA polymerase
   1326..1430    -  CDS            TcR (fragment): tetracycline efflux protein; tet; confers resistance to tetracycline
   1487..1510    -  promoter       tet promoter (fragment): E. coli promoter for tetracycline efflux protein gene
   1627..1731    +  promoter       AmpR promoter: bla
   1732..2592    +  CDS            AmpR: β-lactamase; bla; confers resistance to ampicillin, carbenicillin, and related antibiotics
   2763..3351    +  rep_origin     ori: high-copy-number ColE1/pMB1/pBR322/pUC origin of replication
   3537..3676    -  misc_feature   bom: basis of mobility region from pBR322
   3778..3969    -  CDS            rop: Rop protein, which maintains plasmids at low copy number; rop
   3986..4366    +  CDS            YPB1_ECOLX: Protein predicted: Swiss-Prot protein existence level 4. From Escherichia coli.
   4608..5232    -  CDS            TcR (fragment): tetracycline efflux protein; tet; confers resistance to tetracycline
   5247..5268    -  protein_bind   CAP binding site: CAP binding activates transcription in the presence of cAMP. E. coli catabolite activator protein
   5281..6363    -  CDS            lacI: lac repressor; lacI; The lac repressor binds to the lac operator to inhibit transcription in E. coli. This inhibition can be relieved by adding lactose or isopropyl-β-D-thiogalactopyranoside (IPTG).
   6364..6441    -  promoter       lacI promoter: lacI
   6449..6728    -  CDS            TcR (fragment): tetracycline efflux protein; tet; confers resistance to tetracycline
>Addgene plasmid #83912 | pET30-2-GPD1L | depositor full sequence | sequence record 160849 | NdeI 106..111 BamHI 1738..1743 T7 20..39 ColE1 origin 3233..3915 LacO 39..61 AmpR 2476..3135
GATCTCGATCCCGCGAAATTAATACGACTCACTATAGGGGAATTGTGAGCGGATAACAATTCCCCTCTAG
AAATAATTTTGTTTAAACTTTAAGAAGGAGATATACATATGAAACATCATCATCATCATCACCAGATGGC
AGCGGCGCCCCTGAAAGTGTGCATCGTGGGCTCGGGGAACTGGGGTTCAGCTGTTGCAAAAATAATTGGT
AATAATGTCAAGAAACTTCAGAAATTTGCCTCCACAGTCAAGATGTGGGTCTTTGAAGAAACAGTGAATG
GCAGAAAACTGACAGACATCATAAATAATGACCATGAAAATGTAAAATATCTTCCTGGACACAAGCTGCC
AGAAAATGTGGTTGCCATGTCAAATCTTAGCGAGGCTGTGCAGGATGCAGACCTGCTGGTGTTTGTCATT
CCCCACCAGTTCATTCACAGAATCTGTGATGAGATCACTGGGAGAGTGCCCAAGAAAGCGCTGGGAATCA
CCCTCATCAAGGGCATAGACGAGGGCCCCGAGGGGCTGAAGCTCATTTCTGACATCATCCGTGAGAAGAT
GGGTATTGACATCAGTGTGCTGATGGGAGCCAACATTGCCAATGAGGTGGCTGCAGAGAAGTTCTGTGAG
ACCACCATCGGCAGCAAAGTAATGGAGAACGGCCTTCTCTTCAAAGAACTTCTGCAGACTCCAAATTTTC
GAATTACCGTGGTTGATGATGCAGACACTGTTGAACTCTGTGGTGCGCTTAAGAACATCGTAGCTGTGGG
AGCTGGGTTCTGCGACGGCCTCCGCTGTGGAGACAACACCAAAGCGGCCGTCATCCGCCTGGGACTCATG
GAAATGATTGCTTTTGCCAGGATCTTCTGCAAAGGCCAAGTGTCTACAGCCACCTTCCTAGAGAGCTGCG
GGGTGGCCGACCTGATCACCACCTGTTACGGAGGGCGGAACCGCAGGGTGGCCGAGGCCTTCGCCAGAAC
TGGGAAGACCATTGAAGAGTTGGAGAAGGAGATGCTGAATGGGCAAAAGCTCCAAGGACCGCAGACTTCT
GCTGAAGTGTACCGCATCCTCAAACAGAAGGGACTACTGGACAAGTTTCCATTGTTTACTGCAGTGTATC
AGATCTGCTACGAAAGCAGACCAGTTCAAGAGATGTTGTCTTGTCTTCAGAGCCATCCAGAGCATACATA
AGGATCCGGCTGCTAACAAAGCCCGAAAGGAAGCTGAGTTGGCTGCTGCCACCGCTGAGCAATAACTAGC
ATAACCCCTTGGGGCCTCTAAACGGGTCTTGAGGGGTTTTTTGCTGAAAGGAGGAACTATATCCGGATAT
CCCGCAAGAGGCCCGGCAGTACCGGCATAACCAAGCCTATGCCTACAGCATCCAGGGTGACGGTGCCGAG
GATGACGATGAGCGCATTGTTAGATTTCATACACGGTGCCTGACTGCGTTAGCAATTTAACTGTGATAAA
CTACCGCATTAAAGCTAGCTTATCGATGATAAGCTGTCAAACATGAGAATTAATTCTTGAAGACGAAAGG
GCCTCGTGATACGCCTATTTTTATAGGTTAATGTCATGATAATAATGGTTTCTTAGACGTCAGGTGGCAC
TTTTCGGGGAAATGTGCGCGGAACCCCTATTTGTTTATTTTTCTAAATACATTCAAATATGTATCCGCTC
ATGAGACAATAACCCTGATAAATGCTTCAATAATATTGAAAAAGGAAGAGTATGAGTATTCAACATTTCC
GTGTCGCCCTTATTCCCTTTTTTGCGGCATTTTGCCTTCCTGTTTTTGCTCACCCAGAAACGCTGGTGAA
AGTAAAAGATGCTGAAGATCAGTTGGGTGCACGAGTGGGTTACATCGAACTGGATCTCAACAGCGGTAAG
ATCCTTGAGAGTTTTCGCCCCGAAGAACGTTTTCCAATGATGAGCACTTTTAAAGTTCTGCTATGTGGCG
CGGTATTATCCCGTGTTGACGCCGGGCAAGAGCAACTCGGTCGCCGCATACACTATTCTCAGAATGACTT
GGTTGAGTACTCACCAGTCACAGAAAAGCATCTTACGGATGGCATGACAGTAAGAGAATTATGCAGTGCT
GCCATAACCATGAGTGATAACACTGCGGCCAACTTACTTCTGACAACGATCGGAGGACCGAAGGAGCTAA
CCGCTTTTTTGCACAACATGGGGGATCATGTAACTCGCCTTGATCGTTGGGAACCGGAGCTGAATGAAGC
CATACCAAACGACGAGCGTGACACCACGATGCCTGCAGCAATGGCAACAACGTTGCGCAAACTATTAACT
GGCGAACTACTTACTCTAGCTTCCCGGCAACAATTAATAGACTGGATGGAGGCGGATAAAGTTGCAGGAC
CACTTCTGCGCTCGGCCCTTCCGGCTGGCTGGTTTATTGCTGATAAATCTGGAGCCGGTGAGCGTGGGTC
TCGCGGTATCATTGCAGCACTGGGGCCAGATGGTAAGCCCTCCCGTATCGTAGTTATCTACACGACGGGG
AGTCAGGCAACTATGGATGAACGAAATAGACAGATCGCTGAGATAGGTGCCTCACTGATTAAGCATTGGT
AACTGTCAGACCAAGTTTACTCATATATACTTTAGATTGATTTAAAACTTCATTTTTAATTTAAAAGGAT
CTAGGTGAAGATCCTTTTTGATAATCTCATGACCAAAATCCCTTAACGTGAGTTTTCGTTCCACTGAGCG
TCAGACCCCGTAGAAAAGATCAAAGGATCTTCTTGAGATCCTTTTTTTCTGCGCGTAATCTGCTGCTTGC
AAACAAAAAAACCACCGCTACCAGCGGTGGTTTGTTTGCCGGATCAAGAGCTACCAACTCTTTTTCCGAA
GGTAACTGGCTTCAGCAGAGCGCAGATACCAAATACTGTCCTTCTAGTGTAGCCGTAGTTAGGCCACCAC
TTCAAGAACTCTGTAGCACCGCCTACATACCTCGCTCTGCTAATCCTGTTACCAGTGGCTGCTGCCAGTG
GCGATAAGTCGTGTCTTACCGGGTTGGACTCAAGACGATAGTTACCGGATAAGGCGCAGCGGTCGGGCTG
AACGGGGGGTTCGTGCACACAGCCCAGCTTGGAGCGAACGACCTACACCGAACTGAGATACCTACAGCGT
GAGCTATGAGAAAGCGCCACGCTTCCCGAAGGGAGAAAGGCGGACAGGTATCCGGTAAGCGGCAGGGTCG
GAACAGGAGAGCGCACGAGGGAGCTTCCAGGGGGAAACGCCTGGTATCTTTATAGTCCTGTCGGGTTTCG
CCACCTCTGACTTGAGCGTCGATTTTTGTGATGCTCGTCAGGGGGGCGGAGCCTATGGAAAAACGCCAGC
AACGCGGCCTTTTTACGGTTCCTGGCCTTTTGCTGGCCTTTTGCTCACATGTTCTTTCCTGCGTTATCCC
CTGATTCTGTGGATAACCGTATTACCGCCTTTGAGTGAGCTGATACCGCTCGCCGCAGCCGAACGACCGA
GCGCAGCGAGTCAGTGAGCGAGGAAGCGGAAGAGCGCCTGATGCGGTATTTTCTCCTTACGCATCTGTGC
GGTATTTCACACCGCAATGGTGCACTCTCAGTACAATCTGCTCTGATGCCGCATAGTTAAGCCAGTATAC
ACTCCGCTATCGCTACGTGACTGGGTCATGGCTGCGCCCCGACACCCGCCAACACCCGCTGACGCGCCCT
GACGGGCTTGTCTGCTCCCGGCATCCGCTTACAGACAAGCTGTGACCGTCTCCGGGAGCTGCATGTGTCA
GAGGTTTTCACCGTCATCACCGAAACGCGCGAGGCAGCTGCGGTAAAGCTCATCAGCGTGGTCGTGAAGC
GATTCACAGATGTCTGCCTGTTCATCCGCGTCCAGCTCGTTGAGTTTCTCCAGAAGCGTTAATGTCTGGC
TTCTGATAAAGCGGGCCATGTTAAGGGCGGTTTTTTCCTGTTTGGTCACTGATGCCTCCGTGTAAGGGGG
ATTTCTGTTCATGGGGGTAATGATACCGATGAAACGAGAGAGGATGCTCACGATACGGGTTACTGATGAT
GAACATGCCCGGTTACTGGAACGTTGTGAGGGTAAACAACTGGCGGTATGGATGCGGCGGGACCAGAGAA
AAATCACTCAGGGTCAATGCCAGCGCTTCGTTAATACAGATGTAGGTGTTCCACAGGGTAGCCAGCAGCA
TCCTGCGATGCAGATCCGGAACATAATGGTGCAGGGCGCTGACTTCCGCGTTTCCAGACTTTACGAAACA
CGGAAACCGAAGACCATTCATGTTGTTGCTCAGGTCGCAGACGTTTTGCAGCAGCAGTCGCTTCACGTTC
GCTCGCGTATCGGTGATTCATTCTGCTAACCAGTAAGGCAACCCCGCCAGCCTAGCCGGGTCCTCAACGA
CAGGAGCACGATCATGCGCACCCGTGGCCAGGACCCAACGCTGCCCGAGATGCGCCGCGTGCGGCTGCTG
GAGATGGCGGACGCGATGGATATGTTCTGCCAAGGGTTGGTTTGCGCATTCACAGTTCTCCGCAAGAATT
GATTGGCTCCAATTCTTGGAGTGGTGAATCCGTTAGCGAGGTGCCGCCGGCTTCCATTCAGGTCGAGGTG
GCCCGGCTCCATGCACCGCGACGCAACGCGGGGAGGCAGACAAGGTATAGGGCGGCGCCTACAATCCATG
CCAACCCGTTCCATGTGCTCGCCGAGGCGGCATAAATCGCCGTGACGATCAGCGGTCCAATGATCGAAGT
TAGGCTGGTAAGAGCCGCGAGCGATCCTTGAAGCTGTCCCTGATGGTCGTCATCTACCTGCCTGGACAGC
ATGGCCTGCAACGCGGGCATCCCGATGCCGCCGGAAGCGAGAAGAATCATAATGGGGAAGGCCATCCAGC
CTCGCGTCGCGAACGCCAGCAAGACGTAGCCCAGCGCGTCGGCCGCCATGCCGGCGATAATGGCCTGCTT
CTCGCCGAAACGTTTGGTGGCGGGACCAGTGACGAAGGCTTGAGCGAGGGCGTGCAAGATTCCGAATACC
GCAAGCGACAGGCCGATCATCGTCGCGCTCCAGCGAAAGCGGTCCTCGCCGAAAATGACCCAGAGCGCTG
CCGGCACCTGTCCTACGAGTTGCATGATAAAGAAGACAGTCATAAGTGCGGCGACGATAGTCATGCCCCG
CGCCCACCGGAAGGAGCTGACTGGGTTGAAGGCTCTCAAGGGCATCGGTCGAGATCCCGGTGCCTAATGA
GTGAGCTAACTTACATTAATTGCGTTGCGCTCACTGCCCGCTTTCCAGTCGGGAAACCTGTCGTGCCAGC
TGCATTAATGAATCGGCCAACGCGCGGGGAGAGGCGGTTTGCGTATTGGGCGCCAGGGTGGTTTTTCTTT
TCACCAGTGAGACGGGCAACAGCTGATTGCCCTTCACCGCCTGGCCCTGAGAGAGTTGCAGCAAGCGGTC
CACGCTGGTTTGCCCCAGCAGGCGAAAATCCTGTTTGATGGTGGTTAACGGCGGGATATAACATGAGCTG
TCTTCGGTATCGTCGTATCCCACTACCGAGATATCCGCACCAACGCGCAGCCCGGACTCGGTAATGGCGC
GCATTGCGCCCAGCGCCATCTGATCGTTGGCAACCAGCATCGCAGTGGGAACGATGCCCTCATTCAGCAT
TTGCATGGTTTGTTGAAAACCGGACATGGCACTCCAGTCGCCTTCCCGTTCCGCTATCGGCTGAATTTGA
TTGCGAGTGAGATATTTATGCCAGCCAGCCAGACGCAGACGCGCCGAGACAGAACTTAATGGGCCCGCTA
ACAGCGCGATTTGCTGGTGACCCAATGCGACCAGATGCTCCACGCCCAGTCGCGTACCGTCTTCATGGGA
GAAAATAATACTGTTGATGGGTGTCTGGTCAGAGACATCAAGAAATAACGCCGGAACATTAGTGCAGGCA
GCTTCCACAGCAATGGCATCCTGGTCATCCAGCGGATAGTTAATGATCAGCCCACTGACGCGTTGCGCGA
GAAGATTGTGCACCGCCGCTTTACAGGCTTCGACGCCGCTTCGTTCTACCATCGACACCACCACGCTGGC
ACCCAGTTGATCGGCGCGAGATTTAATCGCCGCGACAATTTGCGACGGCGCGTGCAGGGCCAGACTGGAG
GTGGCAACGCCAATCAGCAACGACTGTTTGCCCGCCAGTTGTTGTGCCACGCGGTTGGGAATGTAATTCA
GCTCCGCCATCGCCGCTTCCACTTTTTCCCGCGTTTTCGCAGAAACGTGGCTGGCCTGGTTCACCACGCG
GGAAACGGTCTGATAAGAGACACCGGCATACTCTGCGACATCGTATAACGTTACTGGTTTCACATTCACC
ACCCTGAATTGACTCTCTTCCGGGCGCTATCATGCCATACCGCGAAAGGTTTTGCGCCATTCGATGGTGT
CCGGGATCTCGACGCTCTCCCTTATGCGACTCCTGCATTAGGAAGCAGCCCAGTAGTAGGTTGAGGCCGT
TGAGCACCGCCGCCGCAAGGAATGGTGCATGCAAGGAGATGGCGCCCAACAGTCCCCCGGCCACGGGGCC
TGCCACCATACCCACGCCGAAACAAGCGCTCATGAGCCCGAAGTGGCGAGCCCGATCTTCCCCATCGGTG
ATGTCGGCGATATAGGCGCCAGCAACCGCACCTGTGGCGCCGGTGATGCCGGCCACGATGCGTCCGGCGT
AGAGGATCGA
