>Addgene plasmid #83912 | pET30-2-GPD1L | addgene partial sequence | sequence record 163481 | T7 5'-TAATACGACTCACTATAGGG-3'
AATTCCCCTCTAGAAATAATTTTGTTTAAACTTTAAGAAGGAGATATACATATGAAACATCATCATCATC
ATCACCAGATGGCAGCGGCGCCCCTGAAAGTGTGCATCGTGGGCTCGGGGAACTGGGGTTCAGCTGTTGC
AAAAATAATTGGTAATAATGTCAAGAAACTTCAGAAATTTGCCTCCACAGTCAAGATGTGGGTCTTTGAA
GAAACAGTGAATGGCAGAAAACTGACAGACATCATAAATAATGACCATGAAAATGTAAAATATCTTCCTG
GACACAAGCTGCCAGAAAATGTGGTTGCCATGTCAAATCTTAGCGAGGCTGTGCAGGATGCAGACCTGCT
GGTGTTTGTCATTCCCCACCAGTTCATTCACAGAATCTGTGATGAGATCACTGGGAGAGTGCCCAAGAAA
GCGCTGGGAATCACCCTCATCAAGGGCATAGACGAGGGCCCCGAGGGGCTGAAGCTCATTTCTGACATCA
TCCGTGAGAAGATGGGTATTGACATCAGTGTGCTGATGGGAGCCAACATTGCCAATGAGGTGGCTGCAGA
GAAGTTCTGTGAGACCACCATCGGCAGCAAAGTAATGGAGAACGGCCTTCTCTTCAAAGAACTTCTGCAG
ACTCCAAATTTTCGAATTACCGTGGTTGATGATGCAGACACTGTTGAACTCTGTGGTGCGCTTAAGAACA
TCGTAGCTGTGGGAGCTGGGTTCTGCGACGGCCTCCGCTGTGGAGACAACACCAAAGCGGCCGTCATCCG
CCTGGGACTCATGGAAATGATTGCTTTTGCCAGGATCTTCTGCAAAGGCCAAGTGTCTACAGCCACCTTC
CTAGAGAGCTGCGGGGTGGCCGACCTGATCACCACCTGTTACGGAGGGCGGAACCGCAGGGTGGCCGAGG
CCTTCGCCAGAACTGGGAAGACCATTGAAGAGTTGGAGAAGGAGATGCTGAATGGGCAAAAGCTCCAAGG
ACCGCAGACTTCTGCTGAAGTGTA
