>Addgene plasmid #83912 | pET30-2-GPD1L | addgene partial sequence | sequence record 163484 | T7term 5'-GCTAGTTATTGCTCAGCGG-3'
TTTCGGGCTTTGTTAGCAGCCGGATCCTTATGTATGCTCTGGATGGCTCTGAAGACAAGACAACATCTCT
TGAACTGGTCTGCTTTCGTAGCAGATCTGATACACTGCAGTAAACAATGGAAACTTGTCCAGTAGTCCCT
TCTGTTTGAGGATGCGGTACACTTCAGCAGAAGTCTGCGGTCCTTGGAGCTTTTGCCCATTCAGCATCTC
CTTCTCCAACTCTTCAATGGTCTTCCCAGTTCTGGCGAAGGCCTCGGCCACCCTGCGGTTCCGCCCTCCG
TAACAGGTGGTGATCAGGTCGGCCACCCCGCAGCTCTCTAGGAAGGTGGCTGTAGACACTTGGCCTTTGC
AGAAGATCCTGGCAAAAGCAATCATTTCCATGAGTCCCAGGCGGATGACGGCCGCTTTGGTGTTGTCTCC
ACAGCGGAGGCCGTCGCAGAACCCAGCTCCCACAGCTACGATGTTCTTAAGCGCACCACAGAGTTCAACA
GTGTCTGCATCATCAACCACGGTAATTCGAAAATTTGGAGTCTGCAGAAGTTCTTTGAAGAGAAGGCCGT
TCTCCATTACTTTGCTGCCGATGGTGGTCTCACAGAACTTCTCTGCAGCCACCTCATTGGCAATGTTGGC
TCCCATCAGCACACTGATGTCAATACCCATCTTCTCACGGATGATGTCAGAAATGAGCTTCAGCCCCTCG
GGGCCCTCGTCTATGCCCTTGATGAGGGTGATTCCCAGCGCTTTCTTGGGCACTCTCCCAGTGATCTCAT
CACAGATTCTGTGAATGAACTGGTGGGGAATGACAAACACCAGCAGGTCTGCATCCTGCACAGCCTCGCT
AAGATTTGACATGGCAACCACATTTTCTGGCAGCTTGTGTCCAGGAAGATATTTTACATTTTCATGGTCA
TTATTTATGATGTCTGTCAGTTTTCTGCCATTCACTGTTTCTTCAAAGACCCACATCT
